Addgene plasmid #210851: pCAG-GST-ATG13 (450-517)-A452D/F453D
Purpose: Mammalian expression of ATG13 (450-517) mutant
Depositing lab: James Hurley. Depositing organization: University of California, Berkeley. Publication: Structure and activation of the human autophagy-initiating ULK1C:PI3KC3-C1 supercomplex. Chen M, Nguyen TN, Ren X, Khuu G, Cook ASI, Zhao Y, Yildiz A, Lazarou M, Hurley JH. Nat Struct Mol Biol. 2025 Sep;32(9):1596-1605. doi: 10.1038/s41594-025-01557-x. Epub 2025 May 29. PubMed 40442316.
Backbone
  Vector backbone: pCAG
  Vector type: Mammalian Expression
Growth in bacteria
  Bacterial resistance: Ampicillin, 100 μg/mL
  Growth temperature: 37°C
  Growth strain: DH5alpha
  Copy number: High Copy
Gene/Insert
  Gene/Insert name: ATG13
  Species: H. sapiens (human)
  Mutation: A452D/F453D
  Entrez Gene: ATG13 (a.k.a. KIAA0652, PARATARG8)
  Cloning method: Restriction Enzyme; 5′ cloning site KpnI (unknown if destroyed); 3′ cloning site XhoI (unknown if destroyed)
Terms and licenses: Academic/Nonprofit Terms; Industry Terms: Not Available to Industry
Depositor comments: Please visit https://www.biorxiv.org/content/10.1101/2023.06.01.543278v3 for bioRxiv preprint.
How to cite: pCAG-GST-ATG13 (450-517)-A452D/F453D was a gift from James Hurley (Addgene plasmid # 210851 ; http://n2t.net/addgene:210851 ; RRID:Addgene_210851)
