[The description below was written by a language model from this plasmid's Addgene catalogue record and pLannotate feature annotations shown in this document.]
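Description:
pCAG-GST-ATG13 (450-517)-A452D/F453D is a 5,745-nt mammalian expression plasmid built on the pCAG backbone. It is maintained in E. coli through a high-copy ColE1/pUC-type origin and selected with ampicillin via the β-lactamase gene under its native bla promoter. The backbone also carries an SV40 origin of replication, which can support episomal amplification in cells that supply SV40 large T antigen, along with an SV40 poly(A) signal and leftover lac promoter/operator and lacI fragments that are cloning-vector remnants rather than functional parts of the design.

Expression is driven by the composite CAG promoter: the CMV immediate-early enhancer, the chicken β-actin promoter and a chimeric chicken β-actin/rabbit β-globin intron, giving strong constitutive transcription in many mammalian cell types. The transcript ends at a rabbit β-globin polyadenylation signal. The short HBB "CDS" fragments flanking the insert are most likely β-globin exon sequence belonging to the CAG cassette, not intended coding regions. The open reading frame encodes Schistosoma japonicum glutathione S-transferase, followed by a TEV protease recognition site and then a C-terminal fragment of human ATG13 (residues 450–517) carrying the A452D/F453D double substitution. The insert was cloned between KpnI and XhoI sites. ATG13 is an autophagy factor that forms part of the ULK1 initiation complex.

The N-terminal GST tag allows capture on glutathione resin, and TEV cleavage can release the ATG13 fragment. The stated purpose is mammalian expression of this ATG13 mutant, deposited with structural work on the human ULK1 complex and PI3KC3-C1 supercomplex. The record does not state what the two substitutions are expected to do.
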