Features (pLannotate 1.2.2; 20 found; start..end, strand, type, name):
      4..383     +  enhancer       CMV enhancer: human cytomegalovirus immediate early enhancer
    385..661     +  promoter       chicken β-actin promoter: No description available
    662..1678    +  intron         chimeric intron: chimera between introns from chicken β-actin and rabbit β-globin
   1676..1732    +  CDS            HBB (fragment): HBB_LEPEU - Experimental evidence at protein level: Swiss-Prot protein existence level 1. Involved in oxygen transport from the lung to the various peripheral tissues. From Lepus europaeus (European hare).
   1765..2416    +  CDS            GST (fragment): glutathione S-transferase from Schistosoma japonicum
   2443..2462    +  CDS            TEV site (fragment): tobacco etch virus (TEV) protease recognition and cleavage site
   2470..2673    +  CDS            ATG13 (fragment): ATG13_HUMAN - Also known as KIAA0652. Experimental evidence at protein level: Swiss-Prot protein existence level 1. Autophagy factor required for autophagosome formation and mitophagy. Target of the TOR kinase signaling pathway that regulates autophagy through the control of the phosphorylation status of ATG13 and ULK1, and the regulation of the ATG13-ULK1-RB1CC1 complex. Through its regulation of ULK1 activity, plays a role in the regulation of the kinase activity of mTORC1 and cell proliferation. From Homo sapiens (Human).
   2683..2760    +  CDS            HBB (fragment): HBB_PONPY - Experimental evidence at transcript level: Swiss-Prot protein existence level 2. Involved in oxygen transport from the lung to the various peripheral tissues. From Pongo pygmaeus (Bornean orangutan).
   2831..2886    +  polyA_signal   β-globin poly(A) signal: rabbit β-globin polyadenylation signal (Gil and Proudfoot, 1987)
   3271..3287    -  protein_bind   lac operator: The lac repressor binds to the lac operator to inhibit transcription in E. coli. This inhibition can be relieved by adding lactose or isopropyl-β-D-thiogalactopyranoside (IPTG). lac repressor encoded by lacI
   3295..3325    -  promoter       lac promoter: promoter for the E. coli lac operon
   3340..3361    -  protein_bind   CAP binding site: CAP binding activates transcription in the presence of cAMP. E. coli catabolite activator protein
   3374..3413    -  CDS            lacI (fragment): lac repressor; lacI; The lac repressor binds to the lac operator to inhibit transcription in E. coli. This inhibition can be relieved by adding lactose or isopropyl-β-D-thiogalactopyranoside (IPTG).
   3420..3442    +  promoter       SV40 promoter (fragment): SV40 enhancer and early promoter
   3466..3601    +  rep_origin     SV40 ori: SV40 origin of replication
   3621..3755    +  polyA_signal   SV40 poly(A) signal: SV40 polyadenylation signal
   3757..3811    -  CDS            lacI (fragment): lac repressor; lacI; The lac repressor binds to the lac operator to inhibit transcription in E. coli. This inhibition can be relieved by adding lactose or isopropyl-β-D-thiogalactopyranoside (IPTG).
   3994..4582    -  rep_origin     ori: high-copy-number ColE1/pMB1/pBR322/pUC origin of replication
   4753..5613    -  CDS            AmpR: β-lactamase; bla; confers resistance to ampicillin, carbenicillin, and related antibiotics
   5614..5718    -  promoter       AmpR promoter: bla
>Addgene plasmid #210851 | pCAG-GST-ATG13 (450-517)-A452D/F453D | addgene full sequence | sequence record 417185 | Addgene NGS Result
GTCGACATTGATTATTGACTAGTTATTAATAGTAATCAATTACGGGGTCATTAGTTCATAGCCCATATAT
GGAGTTCCGCGTTACATAACTTACGGTAAATGGCCCGCCTGGCTGACCGCCCAACGACCCCCGCCCATTG
ACGTCAATAATGACGTATGTTCCCATAGTAACGCCAATAGGGACTTTCCATTGACGTCAATGGGTGGAGT
ATTTACGGTAAACTGCCCACTTGGCAGTACATCAAGTGTATCATATGCCAAGTACGCCCCCTATTGACGT
CAATGACGGTAAATGGCCCGCCTGGCATTATGCCCAGTACATGACCTTATGGGACTTTCCTACTTGGCAG
TACATCTACGTATTAGTCATCGCTATTACCATGGTCGAGGTGAGCCCCACGTTCTGCTTCACTCTCCCCA
TCTCCCCCCCCTCCCCACCCCCAATTTTGTATTTATTTATTTTTTAATTATTTTGTGCAGCGATGGGGGC
GGGGGGGGGGGGGGGSGCGCGCCAGGGGGGGGGGGGSGGGGGGAGGGGGGGGGSGGGGSGAGGSGGAGAG
GTGCGGCGGCAGCCAATCAGAGCGGCGCGCTCCGAAAGTTTCCTTTTATGGCGAGGCGGCGGCGGCGGCG
GCCCTATAAAAAGCGAAGCGCGCGGCGGGCGGGAGTCGCTGCGCGCTGCCTTCGCCCCGTGCCCCGCTCC
GCCGCCGCCTCGCGCCGCCCGCCCCGGCTCTGACTGACCGCGTTACTCCCACAGGTGAGCGGGCGGGACG
GCCCTTCTCCTCCGGGCTGTAATTAGCGCTTGGTTTAATGACGGCTTGTTTCTTTTCTGTGGCTGCGTGA
AAGCCTTGAGGGGCTCCGGGAGGGCCCTTTGTGCGGGGGGAGCGGCTCGGGGGGTGCGTGCGTGTGTGTG
TGCGTGGGGAGCGCCGCGTGCGGCTCCGCGCTGCCCGGCGGCTGTGAGCGCTGCGGGCGCGGCGCGGGGC
TTTGTGCGCTCCGCAGTGTGCGCGAGGGGAGCGCGGCCGGGGGCGGTGCCCCGCGGTGCGGGGGGGGCTG
CGAGGGGAACAAAGGCTGCGTGCGGGGTGTGTGCGTGGGGGGGTGAGCAGGGGGTGTGGGCGCGTCGGTC
GGGCTGCAACCCCCCCTGCACCCCCCTCCCCGAGTTGCTGAGCACGGCCCGGCTTCGGGTGCGGGGCTCC
GTACGGGGCGTGGCGCGGGGCTCGCCGTGCCGGGCGGGGGGTGGCGGCAGGTGGGGGTGCCGGGCGGGGC
GGGGCCGCCTCGGGCCGGGGRGGGCTCGGGGGAGGGGCGCGGCGGCCCCCGGAGCGCCGGCGGCTGTCGA
GGCGCGGCGAGCCGCAGCCATTGCCTTTTATGGTAATCGTGCGAGAGGGCGCAGGGACTTCCTTTGTCCC
AAATCTGTGCGGAGCCGAAATCTGGGAGGCGCCGCCGCACCCCCTCTAGCGGGCGCGGGGCGAAGCGGTG
CGGCGCCGGCAGGAAGGAAATGGGCGGGGAGGGCCTTCGTGCGTCGCCGCGCCGCCGTCCCCTTCTCCCT
CTCCAGCCTCGGGGCTGTCCGCGGGGGGACGGCTGCCTTCGGGGGGGACGGGGCAGGGCGGGGTTCGGCT
TCTGGCGTGTGACCGGCGGCTCTAGAGCCTCTGCTAACCATGTTCATGCCTTCTTCTTTTTCCTACAGCT
CCTGGGCAACGTGCTGGTTATTGTGCTGTCTCATCATTTTGGCAAAGAATTCCTCGATCGACGGTATCGA
TAGCCACCATGGCATCCCCTATACTAGGTTATTGGAAAATTAAGGGCCTTGTGCAACCCACTCGACTTCT
TTTGGAATATCTTGAAGAAAAATATGAAGAGCATTTGTATGAGCGCGATGAAGGTGATAAATGGCGAAAC
AAAAAGTTTGAATTGGGTTTGGAGTTTCCCAATCTTCCTTATTATATTGATGGTGATGTTAAATTAACAC
AGTCTATGGCCATCATACGTTATATAGCTGACAAGCACAACATGTTGGGTGGTTGTCCAAAAGAGCGTGC
AGAGATTTCAATGCTTGAAGGAGCGGTTTTGGATATTAGATACGGTGTTTCGAGAATTGCATATAGTAAA
GACTTTGAAACTCTCAAAGTTGATTTTCTTAGCAAGCTACCTGAAATGCTGAAAATGTTCGAAGATCGTT
TATGTCATAAAACATATTTAAATGGTGATCATGTAACCCATCCTGACTTCATGTTGTATGACGCTCTTGA
TGTTGTTTTATACATGGACCCAATGTGCCTGGATGCGTTCCCAAAATTAGTTTGTTTTAAAAAACGTATT
GAAGCTATCCCACAAATTGATAAGTACTTGAAATCCAGCAAGTATATAGCATGGCCTTTGCAGGGCTGGC
AAGCCACGTTTGGTGGTGGCGACCATCCTCCAAAATCGGATGATTACGATATCCCAACGACCGAAAACCT
GTATTTTCAGGGTGGTACCAAACCCGACGATTCCAAGGACGATATCCTCCCTATGGATCTGGGAACCTTC
TACAGGGAGTTTCAGAATCCCCCTCAGCTCAGTAGCCTGAGCATTGACATCGGTGCCCAGTCCATGGCTG
AGGACCTCGATTCTCTGCCTGAAAAACTGGCTGTGCACGAGAAGAACGTCAGAGAATTCGACGCATTTGT
GGAGACCCTGCAGTGACTCGAGGAATTCACTCCTCAGGTGCAGGCTGCCTATCAGAAGGTGGTGGCTGGT
GTGGCCAATGCCCTGGCTCACAAATACCACTGAGATCTTTTTCCCTCTGCCAAAAATTATGGGGACATCA
TGAAGCCCCTTGAGCATCTGACTTCTGGCTAATAAAGGAAATTTATTTTCATTGCAATAGTGTGTTGGAA
TTTTTTGTGTCTCTCACTCGGAAGGACATATGGGAGGGCAAATCATTTAAAACATCAGAATGAGTATTTG
GTTTAGAGTTTGGCAACATATGCCCATATGCTGGCTGCCATGAACAAAGGTTGGCTATAAAGAGGTCATC
AGTATATGAAACAGCCCCCTGCTGTCCATTCCTTATTCCATAGAAAAGCCTTGACTTGAGGTTAGATTTT
TTTTATATTTTGTTTTGTGTTATTTTTTTCTTTAACATCCCTAAAATTTTCCTTACATGTTTTACTAGCC
AGATTTTTCCTCCTCTCCTGACTACTCCCAGTCATAGCTGTCCCTCTTCTCTTATGGAGATCCCTCGACC
TGCAGCCCAAGCTTGGCGTAATCATGGTCATAGCTGTTTCCTGTGTGAAATTGTTATCCGCTCACAATTC
CACACAACATACGAGCCGGAAGCATAAAGTGTAAAGCCTGGGGTGCCTAATGAGTGAGCTAACTCACATT
AATTGCGTTGCGCTCACTGCCCGCTTTCCAGTCGGGAAACCTGTCGTGCCAGCGGATCCGCATCTCAATT
AGTCAGCAACCATAGTCCCGCCCCTAACTCCGCCCATCCCGCCCCTAACTCCGCCCAGTTCCGCCCATTC
TCCGCCCCATGGCTGACTAATTTTTTTTATTTATGCAGAGGCCGAGGCCGCCTCGGCCTCTGAGCTATTC
CAGAAGTAGTGAGGAGGCTTTTTTGGAGGCCTAGGCTTTTGCAAAAAGCTAACTTGTTTATTGCAGCTTA
TAATGGTTACAAATAAAGCAATAGCATCACAAATTTCACAAATAAAGCATTTTTTTCACTGCATTCTAGT
TGTGGTTTGTCCAAACTCATCAATGTATCTTATCATGTCTGGATCCGCTGCATTAATGAATCGGCCAACG
CGCGGGGAGAGGCGGTTTGCGTATTGGGCGCTCTTCCGCTTCCTCGCTCACTGACTCGCTGCGCTCGGTC
GTTCGGCTGCGGCGAGCGGTATCAGCTCACTCAAAGGCGGTAATACGGTTATCCACAGAATCAGGGGATA
ACGCAGGAAAGAACATGTGAGCAAAAGGCCAGCAAAAGGCCAGGAACCGTAAAAAGGCCGCGTTGCTGGC
GTTTTTCCATAGGCTCCGCCCCCCTGACGAGCATCACAAAAATCGACGCTCAAGTCAGAGGTGGCGAAAC
CCGACAGGACTATAAAGATACCAGGCGTTTCCCCCTGGAAGCTCCCTCGTGCGCTCTCCTGTTCCGACCC
TGCCGCTTACCGGATACCTGTCCGCCTTTCTCCCTTCGGGAAGCGTGGCGCTTTCTCATAGCTCACGCTG
TAGGTATCTCAGTTCGGTGTAGGTCGTTCGCTCCAAGCTGGGCTGTGTGCACGAACCCCCCGTTCAGCCC
GACCGCTGCGCCTTATCCGGTAACTATCGTCTTGAGTCCAACCCGGTAAGACACGACTTATCGCCACTGG
CAGCAGCCACTGGTAACAGGATTAGCAGAGCGAGGTATGTAGGCGGTGCTACAGAGTTCTTGAAGTGGTG
GCCTAACTACGGCTACACTAGAAGAACAGTATTTGGTATCTGCGCTCTGCTGAAGCCAGTTACCTTCGGA
AAAAGAGTTGGTAGCTCTTGATCCGGCAAACAAACCACCGCTGGTAGCGGTGGTTTTTTTGTTTGCAAGC
AGCAGATTACGCGCAGAAAAAAAGGATCTCAAGAAGATCCTTTGATCTTTTCTACGGGGTCTGACGCTCA
GTGGAACGAAAACTCACGTTAAGGGATTTTGGTCATGAGATTATCAAAAAGGATCTTCACCTAGATCCTT
TTAAATTAAAAATGAAGTTTTAAATCAATCTAAAGTATATATGAGTAAACTTGGTCTGACAGTTACCAAT
GCTTAATCAGTGAGGCACCTATCTCAGCGATCTGTCTATTTCGTTCATCCATAGTTGCCTGACTCCCCGT
CGTGTAGATAACTACGATACGGGAGGGCTTACCATCTGGCCCCAGTGCTGCAATGATACCGCGAGACCCA
CGCTCACCGGCTCCAGATTTATCAGCAATAAACCAGCCAGCCGGAAGGGCCGAGCGCAGAAGTGGTCCTG
CAACTTTATCCGCCTCCATCCAGTCTATTAATTGTTGCCGGGAAGCTAGAGTAAGTAGTTCGCCAGTTAA
TAGTTTGCGCAACGTTGTTGCCATTGCTACAGGCATCGTGGTGTCACGCTCGTCGTTTGGTATGGCTTCA
TTCAGCTCCGGTTCCCAACGATCAAGGCGAGTTACATGATCCCCCATGTTGTGCAAAAAAGCGGTTAGCT
CCTTCGGTCCTCCGATCGTTGTCAGAAGTAAGTTGGCCGCAGTGTTATCACTCATGGTTATGGCAGCACT
GCATAATTCTCTTACTGTCATGCCATCCGTAAGATGCTTTTCTGTGACTGGTGAGTACTCAACCAAGTCA
TTCTGAGAATAGTGTATGCGGCGACCGAGTTGCTCTTGCCCGGCGTCAATACGGGATAATACCGCGCCAC
ATAGCAGAACTTTAAAAGTGCTCATCATTGGAAAACGTTCTTCGGGGCGAAAACTCTCAAGGATCTTACC
GCTGTTGAGATCCAGTTCGATGTAACCCACTCGTGCACCCAACTGATCTTCAGCATCTTTTACTTTCACC
AGCGTTTCTGGGTGAGCAAAAACAGGAAGGCAAAATGCCGCAAAAAAGGGAATAAGGGCGACACGGAAAT
GTTGAATACTCATACTCTTCCTTTTTCAATATTATTGAAGCATTTATCAGGGTTATTGTCTCATGAGCGG
ATACATATTTGAATGTATTTAGAAAAATAAACAAATAGGGGTTCCGCGCACATTTCCCCGAAAAGTGCCA
CCTGG
