>Addgene plasmid #210851 | pCAG-GST-ATG13 (450-517)-A452D/F453D | depositor partial sequence | sequence record 411081 | ATG13 (450-517)-A452D/F453D (kpnI/xhoI)
AAACCCGACGATTCCAAGGACGATATCCTCCCTATGGATCTGGGAACCTTCTACAGGGAGTTTCAGAATC
CCCCTCAGCTCAGTAGCCTGAGCATTGACATCGGTGCCCAGTCCATGGCTGAGGACCTCGATTCTCTGCC
TGAAAAACTGGCTGTGCACGAGAAGAACGTCAGAGAATTCGACGCATTTGTGGAGACCCTGCAGTGA
